>Addgene plasmid #213339 | MLNR-DuET | addgene full sequence | sequence record 430913 | Addgene NGS Result
CTGTATAGACTCTGGAGAAGTCGGCCATGGGTCTTTGGGCCCCTCTTGTGTAGACTTAGCCTGTACGTAG
GCGAAGGGTGCACTTATGCCACACTTTTGCATATGACCGCCCTGTCCGTCGAGCGGTATCTGGCCATCTG
CAGACCTTTGCGGGCACGGGTCCTGGTGACTAGAAGAAGAGTGCGAGCTCTGATCGCCGTTCTGTGGGCC
GTGGCCCTGCTTAGCGCCGGACCCTTCCTCTTCTTGGTGGGCGTAGAGCAAGACCCCGGGATCAGCGTTG
TCCCAGGACTCAATGGAACCGCTCGCATCGCCTCCTCTCCACTTGCCAGCAGCCCACCTCTTTGGCTGAG
TCGGGCCCCACCCCCAAGTCCCCCAAGCGGGCCAGAGACAGCTGAAGCTGCGGCGCTCTTTTCTCGCGAG
TGCCGGCCCTCTCCAGCTCAACTTGGAGCTCTTCGCGTTATGCTGTGGGTAACCACTGCATACTTCTTCC
TGCCTTTCCTGTGCTTGAGCATCCTGTACGGACTCATCGGTCGGGAACTTTGGTCCTCAAGGCGACCCTT
GAGGGGACCTGCAGCTAGCGGCAGAGAGAGAGGTCATCGCCAGACCGTCCGGGTACTCCTGGTGGTTGTC
CTGGCGTTCATCATTTGTTGGCTGCCATTTCACGTCGGTAGGATCATTTACATCAACACCGAAGACTCTC
GCATGATGTATTTTTCACAATATTTTAATATAGTAGCCCTGCAACTGTTTTATCTGTCTGCCAGCATAAA
CCCTATCCTGTACAACCTGATATCCAAGAAATACCGGGCAGCTGCGTTCAAACTGCTCCTTGCTAGAAAG
TCTAGGCCCCGGGGATTTCACAGGTCCCGGGACACCGCTGGGGAGGTCGCAGGCGACACTGGTGGCGATA
CCGTGGGGTACACAGAGACATCCGCTAATGTTAAGACCATGGGGATCGATACCGGTGGACGCACCGGTGA
ATTCGATGAGGCCAGCACCACCGTGTCTAAGACCGAGACTTCTCAGGTGGCCCCTGCCTAATCTAGAGGG
CCCGTTTAAACCCGCTGATCAGCCTCGACTGTGCCTTCTAGTTGCCAGCCATCTGTTGTTTGCCCCTCCC
CCGTGCCTTCCTTGACCCTGGAAGGTGCCACTCCCACTGTCCTTTCCTAATAAAATGAGGAAATTGCATC
GCATTGTCTGAGTAGGTGTCATTCTATTCTGGGGGGTGGGGTGGGGCAGGACAGCAAGGGGGAGGATTGG
GAAGACAATAGCAGGCATGCTGGGGATGCGGTGGGCTCTATGGCTTCTGAGGCGGAAAGAACCAGCTGGG
GCTCTAGGGGGTATCCCC
[124 nt withheld, positions 1349-1472]
C
[91 nt withheld, positions 1474-1564]
A
[49 nt withheld, positions 1566-1614]
CCTTTGACGTTGGAGTCCACGTTCTTT
[37 nt withheld, positions 1642-1678]
ACCCTATCTCGGTCTATTCTTTTGATTTATAAGGGATTTTGCCGATTTCGGCCTATTGGTTAAAAAATGA
GCTGATTTAACAAAAATTTAACGCGAATTAATTCTGTGGAATGTGTGTCAGTTAGGGTGTGGAAAGTCCC
CAGGCTCCCCAGCAGGCAGAAGTATGCAAAGCATGCATCTCAATTAGTCAGCAACCAGGTGTGGAAAGTC
CCCAGGCTCCCCAGCAGGCAGAAGTATGCAAAGCATGCATCTCAATTAGTCAGCAACCATAGTCCCGCCC
CTAACTCCGCCCATCCCGCCCCTAACTCCGCCCAGTTCCGCCCATTCTCCGCCCCATGGCTGACTAATTT
TTTTTATTTATGCAGAGGCCGAGGCCGCCTCTGCCTCTGAGCTATTCCAGAAGTAGTGAGGAGGCTTTTT
TGGAGGCCTAGGCTTTTGCAAAAAGCTCCCGGGAGCTTGTATATCCATTTTCGGATCTGATCAAGAGACA
GGATGAGGATCGTTTCGCATGATTGAACAAGATGGATTGCACGCAGGTTCTCCGGCCGCTTGGGTGGAGA
GGCTATTCGGCTATGACTGGGCACAACAGACAATCGGCTGCTCTGATGCCGCCGTGTTCCGGCTGTCAGC
GCAGGGGCGCCCGGTTCTTTTTGTCAAGACCGACCTGTCCGGTGCCCTGAATGAACTGCAGGACGAGGCA
GCGCGGCTATCGTGGCTGGCCACGACGGGCGTTCCTTGCGCAGCTGTGCTCGACGTTGTCACTGAAGCGG
GAAGGGACTGGCTGCTATTGGGCGAAGTGCCGGGGCAGGATCTCCTGTCATCTCACCTTGCTCCTGCCGA
GAAAGTATCCATCATGGCTGATGCAATGCGGCGGCTGCATACGCTTGATCCGGCTACCTGCCCATTCGAC
CACCAAGCGAAACATCGCATCGAGCGAGCACGTACTCGGATGGAAGCCGGTCTTGTCGATCAGGATGATC
TGGACGAAGAGCATCAGGGGCTCGCGCCAGCCGAACTGTTCGCCAGGCTCAAGGCGCGCATGCCCGACGG
CGAGGATCTCGTCGTGACCCATGGCGATGCCTGCTTGCCGAATATCATGGTGGAAAATGGCCGCTTTTCT
GGATTCATCGACTGTGGCCGGCTGGGTGTGGCGGACCGCTATCAGGACATAGCGTTGGCTACCCGTGATA
TTGCTGAAGAGCTTGGCGGCGAATGGGCTGACCGCTTCCTCGTGCTTTACGGTATCGCCGCTCCCGATTC
GCAGCGCATCGCCTTCTATCGCCTTCTTGACGAGTTCTTCTGAGCGGGACTCTGGGGTTCGAAATGACCG
ACCAAGCGACGCCCAACCTGCCATCACGAGATTTCGATTCCACCGCCGCCTTCTATGAAAGGTTGGGCTT
CGGAATCGTTTTCCGGGACGCCGGCTGGATGATCCTCCAGCGCGGGGATCTCATGCTGGAGTTCTTCGCC
CACCCCAACTTGTTTATTGCAGCTTATAATGGTTACAAATAAAGCAATAGCATCACAAATTTCACAAATA
AAGCATTTTTTTCACTGCATTCTAGTTGTGGTTTGTCCAAACTCATCAATGTATCTTATCATGTCTGTAT
ACCGTCGACCTCTAGCTAGAGCTTGGCGTAATCATGGTCATAGCTGTTTCCTGTGTGAAATTGTTATCCG
CTCACAATTCCACACAACATACGAGCCGGAAGCATAAAGTGTAAAGCCTGGGGTGCCTAATGAGTGAGCT
AACTCACATTAATTGCGTTGCGCTCACTGCCCGCTTTCCAGTCGGGAAACCTGTCGTGCCAGCTGCATTA
ATGAATCGGCCAACGCGCGGGGAGAGGCGGTTTGCGTATTGGGCGCTCTTCCGCTTCCTCGCTCACTGAC
TCGCTGCGCTCGGTCGTTCGGCTGCGGCGAGCGGTATCAGCTCACTCAAAGGCGGTAATACGGTTATCCA
CAGAATCAGGGGATAACGCAGGAAAGAACATGTGAGCAAAAGGCCAGCAAAAGGCCAGGAACCGTAAAAA
GGCCGCGTTGCTGGCGTTTTTCCATAGGCTCCGCCCCCCTGACGAGCATCACAAAAATCGACGCTCAAGT
CAGAGGTGGCGAAACCCGACAGGACTATAAAGATACCAGGCGTTTCCCCCTGGAAGCTCCCTCGTGCGCT
CTCCTGTTCCGACCCTGCCGCTTACCGGATACCTGTCCGCCTTTCTCCCTTCGGGAAGCGTGGCGCTTTC
TCATAGCTCACGCTGTAGGTATCTCAGTTCGGTGTAGGTCGTTCGCTCCAAGCTGGGCTGTGTGCACGAA
CCCCCCGTTCAGCCCGACCGCTGCGCCTTATCCGGTAACTATCGTCTTGAGTCCAACCCGGTAAGACACG
ACTTATCGCCACTGGCAGCAGCCACTGGTAACAGGATTAGCAGAGCGAGGTATGTAGGCGGTGCTACAGA
GTTCTTGAAGTGGTGGCCTAACTACGGCTACACTAGAAGAACGGTATTTGGTATCTGCGCTCTGCTGAAG
CCAGTTACCTTCGGAAAAAGAGTTGGTAGCTCTTGATCCGGCAAACAAACCACCGCTGGTAGCGGTGGTT
TTTTTGTTTGCAAGCAGCAGATTACGCGCAGAAAAAAAGGATCTCAAGAAGATCCTTTGATCTTTTCTAC
GGGGTCTGACGCTCAGTGGAACGAAAACTCACGTTAAGGGATTTTGGTCATGAGATTATCAAAAAGGATC
TTCACCTAGATCCTTTTAAATTAAAAATGAAGTTTTAAATCAATCTAAAGTATATATGAGTAAACTTGGT
CTGACAGTTACCAATGCTTAATCAGTGAGGCACCTATCTCAGCGATCTGTCTATTTCGTTCATCCATAGT
TGCCTGACTCCCCGTCGTGTAGATAACTACGATACGGGAGGGCTTACCATCTGGCCCCAGTGCTGCAATG
ATACCGCGAGACCCACGCTCACCGGCTCCAGATTTATCAGCAATAAACCAGCCAGCCGGAAGGGCCGAGC
GCAGAAGTGGTCCTGCAACTTTATCCGCCTCCATCCAGTCTATTAATTGTTGCCGGGAAGCTAGAGTAAG
TAGTTCGCCAGTTAATAGTTTGCGCAACGTTGTTGCCATTGCTACAGGCATCGTGGTGTCACGCTCGTCG
TTTGGTATGGCTTCATTCAGCTCCGGTTCCCAACGATCAAGGCGAGTTACATGATCCCCCATGTTGTGCA
AAAAAGCGGTTAGCTCCTTCGGTCCTCCGATCGTTGTCAGAAGTAAGTTGGCCGCAGTGTTATCACTCAT
GGTTATGGCAGCACTGCATAATTCTCTTACTGTCATGCCATCCGTAAGATGCTTTTCTGTGACTGGTGAG
TACTCAACCAAGTCATTCTGAGAATAGTGTATGCGGCGACCGAGTTGCTCTTGCCCGGCGTCAATACGGG
ATAATACCGCGCCACATAGCAGAACTTTAAAAGTGCTCATCATTGGAAAACGTTCTTCGGGGCGAAAACT
CTCAAGGATCTTACCGCTGTTGAGATCCAGTTCGATGTAACCCACTCGTGCACCCAACTGATCTTCAGCA
TCTTTTACTTTCACCAGCGTTTCTGGGTGAGCAAAAACAGGAAGGCAAAATGCCGCAAAAAAGGGAATAA
GGGCGACACGGAAATGTTGAATACTCATACTCTTCCTTTTTCAATATTATTGAAGCATTTATCAGGGTTA
TTGTCTCATGAGCGGATACATATTTGAATGTATTTAGAAAAATAAACAAATAGGGGTTCCGCGCACATTT
CCCCGAAAAGTGCCACCTGACGTCGACGGATCGGGAGATCTCCCGATCCCCTATGGTGCACTCTCAGTAC
AATCTGCTCTGATGCCGCATAGTTAAGCCAGTATCTGCTCCCTGCTTGTGTGTTGGAGGTCGCTGAGTAG
TGCGCGAGCAAAATTTAAGCTACAACAAGGCAAGGCTTGACCGACATTTGCATGAAGAATCTGCTTAGGG
TTAGGCGTTTTGCGCTGCTTCGCGATGTACGGGCCAGATATACGCGTTGACATTGATTATTGACTAGTTA
TTAATAGTAATCAATTACGGGGTCATTAGTTCATAGCCCATATATGGAGTTCCGCGTTACATAACTTACG
GTAAATGGCCCGCCTGGCTGACCGCCCAACGACCCCCGCCCATTGACGTCAATAATGACGTATGTTCCCA
TAGTAACGCCAATAGGGACTTTCCATTGACGTCAATGGGTGGAGTATTTACGGTAAACTGCCCACTTGGC
AGTACATCAAGTGTATCATATGCCAAGTACGCCCCCTATTGACGTCAATGACGGTAAATGGCCCGCCTGG
CATTATGCCCAGTACATGACCTTATGGGACTTTCCTACTTGGCAGTACATCTACGTATTAGTCATCGCTA
TTACCATGGTGATGCGGTTTTGGCAGTACATCAATGGGCGTGGATAGCGGTTTGACTCACGGGGATTTCC
AAGTCTCCACCCCATTGACGTCAATGGGAGTTTGTTTTGGCACCAAAATCAACGGGACTTTCCAAAATGT
CGTAACAACTCCGCCCCATTGACGCAAATGGGCGGTAGGCGTGTACGGTGGGAGGTCTATATAAGCAGAG
CTCTCTGGCTAACTAGAGAACCCACTGCTTACTGGCTTATCGAAATTAATACGACTCACTATAGGGAGAC
CCAAGCTGGCTAGCGTTTAAACTTAAGCTTAGCGGCCGCGCCACCATGAAGACGATCATCGCCCTGAGCT
ACATCTTCTGCCTGGTATTCGCCGACTACAAGGACGATGATGACGCCAGCATCGATATGGGCTCACCTTG
GAACGGCTCAGACGGTCCAGAAGGGGCACGGGAACCTCCTTGGCCGGCACTGCCACCCTGCGACGAGAGG
AGATGTAGTCCTTTCCCTCTGGGCGCACTGGTGCCCGTGACCGCCGTGTGTCTCTGTCTGTTCGTCGTTG
GAGTGTCAGGCAACGTTGTAACAGTTATGCTGATCGGGAGGTATCGGGATATGAGAACTACCACCAACCT
CTATCTCGGGAGTATGGCCGTCAGCGACCTTCTGATCCTCCTGGGACTGCCTTTCGAT
Features (pLannotate 1.2.2; 21 found; start..end, strand, type, name):
   1079..1303    +  polyA_signal   bGH poly(A) signal: bovine growth hormone polyadenylation signal
   1307..1328    +  promoter       SV40 promoter (fragment): SV40 enhancer and early promoter
   1349..1777    +  rep_origin     f1 ori (sequence partly withheld): f1 bacteriophage origin of replication; arrow indicates direction of (+) strand synthesis
   1791..2120    +  promoter       SV40 promoter: SV40 enhancer and early promoter
   2187..2978    +  CDS            neo: KKA2_KLEPN - Also known as kan, nptII. Experimental evidence at protein level: Swiss-Prot protein existence level 1. Resistance to kanamycin, neomycin, paromomycin, ribostamycin, butirosin and gentamicin B. From Klebsiella pneumoniae.
   3002..3160    +  CDS            ble (fragment): BLE_KLEPN - Experimental evidence at protein level: Swiss-Prot protein existence level 1. Binding protein with a strong affinity to the bleomycin family of antibiotics. Binds to CL990; an antimitotic-antibiotic compound. From Klebsiella pneumoniae.
   3155..3276    +  polyA_signal   SV40 poly(A) signal: SV40 polyadenylation signal
   3349..3365    -  protein_bind   lac operator: The lac repressor binds to the lac operator to inhibit transcription in E. coli. This inhibition can be relieved by adding lactose or isopropyl-β-D-thiogalactopyranoside (IPTG). lac repressor encoded by lacI
   3373..3403    -  promoter       lac promoter: promoter for the E. coli lac operon
   3418..3439    -  protein_bind   CAP binding site: CAP binding activates transcription in the presence of cAMP. E. coli catabolite activator protein
   3452..3544    -  CDS            lacI (fragment): lac repressor; lacI; The lac repressor binds to the lac operator to inhibit transcription in E. coli. This inhibition can be relieved by adding lactose or isopropyl-β-D-thiogalactopyranoside (IPTG).
   3727..4315    -  rep_origin     ori: high-copy-number ColE1/pMB1/pBR322/pUC origin of replication
   4486..5346    -  CDS            AmpR: β-lactamase; bla; confers resistance to ampicillin, carbenicillin, and related antibiotics
   5347..5451    -  promoter       AmpR promoter: bla
   5510..5562    -  misc_feature   bom (fragment): basis of mobility region from pBR322
   5717..6096    +  enhancer       CMV enhancer: human cytomegalovirus immediate early enhancer
   6097..6300    +  promoter       CMV promoter: human cytomegalovirus (CMV) immediate early promoter
   6296..6329    +  LTR            5' LTR (truncated) (fragment): truncated 5' long terminal repeat (LTR) from HIV-1
   6345..6363    +  promoter       T7 promoter: promoter for bacteriophage T7 RNA polymerase
   6462..6482    +  CDS            3xFLAG (fragment): three tandem FLAG® epitope tags
   6495..954     +  CDS            MLNR (across the origin): MTLR_HUMAN - Also known as GPR38, MTLR, MTLR1. Experimental evidence at transcript level: Swiss-Prot protein existence level 2. Receptor for motilin. From Homo sapiens (Human).
