[The description below was written by a language model from this plasmid's Addgene catalogue record and pLannotate feature annotations shown in this document.]
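Description:
MLNR-DuET is a mammalian expression plasmid built on the pcDNA 3.1 (+) backbone that carries the human motilin receptor (MLNR, also known as GPR38), a class A G protein-coupled receptor. It is maintained in E. coli through a high-copy ColE1/pUC-type origin and selected with ampicillin via the β-lactamase gene. An f1 origin is also present. For selection in mammalian cells the backbone provides a neomycin/kanamycin phosphotransferase gene driven by the SV40 early promoter and terminated by an SV40 polyadenylation signal. Short annotated hits such as ble, lacI, bom and HIV-1 LTR fragments appear to be backbone remnants or sequence-similarity matches rather than functional parts.

The receptor coding sequence sits downstream of the CMV immediate-early enhancer and promoter, which drives strong constitutive expression in mammalian cells. A T7 promoter lies between CMV and the insert and allows in vitro transcription. The bovine growth hormone polyadenylation signal terminates the transcript. According to the record, the "DuET" design adds a cleavable hemagglutinin signal peptide, which typically promotes membrane insertion and surface delivery, followed by an N-terminal FLAG epitope, and a C-terminal 1D4 epitope. The feature table detects the FLAG sequence just upstream of MLNR (as a partial match to 3xFLAG). It does not separately annotate the signal peptide or the 1D4 tag, although there is unannotated space on both sides of the receptor sequence.

The dual tags allow capture and detection of the receptor from either terminus. This suits the stated purpose of expressing the receptor in mammalian cells for proteomics studies, and the associated work concerns multiplexed selectivity screening of anti-GPCR antibodies.
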