Addgene plasmid #213339: MLNR-DuET
Purpose: The DuET construct encodes the named human GPCR engineered with a cleaved hemagglutinin signal peptide, a 5' FLAG and a 3' 1D4 epitope tag optimized for expression in mammalian cells and proteomics studies.
Depositing lab: Thomas Sakmar. Depositing organization: Rockefeller University. Publication: Multiplexed selectivity screening of anti-GPCR antibodies. Dahl L, Kotliar IB, Bendes A, Dodig-Crnkovic T, Fromm S, Elofsson A, Uhlen M, Sakmar TP, Schwenk JM. Sci Adv. 2023 May 3;9(18):eadf9297. doi: 10.1126/sciadv.adf9297. Epub 2023 May 3. PubMed 37134173.
Backbone
  Vector backbone: pcDNA 3.1 (+)
  Vector type: Mammalian Expression
Growth in bacteria
  Bacterial resistance: Ampicillin, 100 μg/mL
  Growth temperature: 37°C
  Growth strain: DH5alpha
  Copy number: High Copy
Gene/Insert
  Gene/Insert name: MLNR (alt names: Motilin receptor; GPR38)
  Species: H. sapiens (human)
  Entrez Gene: MLNR (a.k.a. GPR38, MTLR1)
  Promoter: CMV, T7
  Tag / fusion protein: FLAG (N terminal on insert); 1D4 (C terminal on insert)
  Cloning method: Gibson Cloning
Terms and licenses: Academic/Nonprofit Terms; Industry Terms: Not Available to Industry
Depositor comments: Class: A, Family: Motilin. Ensembl ID: ENSG00000102539, Uniprot ID: O43193
How to cite: MLNR-DuET was a gift from Thomas Sakmar (Addgene plasmid # 213339 ; http://n2t.net/addgene:213339 ; RRID:Addgene_213339)
